>Addgene plasmid #129780 | ORF18(N63A)-3xFLAG pCDNA4 | addgene full sequence | sequence record 257107 | Addgene NGS Result
GACGGATCGGGAGATCTCCCGATCCCCTATGGTGCACTCTCAGTACAATCTGCTCTGATGCCGCATAGTT
AAGCCAGTATCTGCTCCCTGCTTGTGTGTTGGAGGTCGCTGAGTAGTGCGCGAGCAAAATTTAAGCTACA
ACAAGGCAAGGCTTGACCGACAATTGCATGAAGAATCTGCTTAGGGTTAGGCGTTTTGCGCTGCTTCGCG
ATGTACGGGCCAGATATACGCGTTGACATTGATTATTGACTAGTTATTAATAGTAATCAATTACGGGGTC
ATTAGTTCATAGCCCATATATGGAGTTCCGCGTTACATAACTTACGGTAAATGGCCCGCCTGGCTGACCG
CCCAACGACCCCCGCCCATTGACGTCAATAATGACGTATGTTCCCATAGTAACGCCAATAGGGACTTTCC
ATTGACGTCAATGGGTGGAGTATTTACGGTAAACTGCCCACTTGGCAGTACATCAAGTGTATCATATGCC
AAGTACGCCCCCTATTGACGTCAATGACGGTAAATGGCCCGCCTGGCATTATGCCCAGTACATGACCTTA
TGGGACTTTCCTACTTGGCAGTACATCTACGTATTAGTCATCGCTATTACCATGGTGATGCGGTTTTGGC
AGTACATCAATGGGCGTGGATAGCGGTTTGACTCACGGGGATTTCCAAGTCTCCACCCCATTGACGTCAA
TGGGAGTTTGTTTTGGCACCAAAATCAACGGGACTTTCCAAAATGTCGTAACAACTCCGCCCCATTGACG
CAAATGGGCGGTAGGCGTGTACGGTGGGAGGTCTATATAAGCAGAGCTCTCCCTATCAGTGATAGAGATC
TCCCTATCAGTGATAGAGATCGTCGACGAGCTCGTTTAGTGAACCGTCAGATCGCCTGGAGACGCCATCC
ACGCTGTTTTGACCTCCATAGAAGACACCGGGACCGATCCAGCCTCCGGACTCTAGCGTTTAAACTTAAG
CTTGGTACCGAGCTCGGATCCACTAGTCCAGTGTGGTGGAATTCTGCAGATATGCTCGGAAAATACGTGT
GTGAGACCGAGCCGCTGAGCCCGGGGCTTAGGAGGCTCATGTGGCGCTTTTTGCAAAATAAGAATTTAAA
TACATTCCACGCCCAAGAGCTGCGTTTTATTCATTTGGTTCTCTGCAGGATGTACAATTTCGGTCTAAAT
GTGTACCTGTTAAGGGAGGCTACTGCCGCTGCCGGGACCTACGACGAGGTGGTCCTGGGACGCAAGGTTC
CTGCGGAGGTGTGGAAGCTCGTGTACGATGGGCTCGAGGAGATGGGCGTGTCAAGTGAGATGCTGCTGTG
TGAGGCATACCGGGACAGCCTCTGGATGCACTTGAACGATAAGGTGGGGCTCTTGAGGGGCCTGGCGAAT
TATCTGTTTCACCGGCTAGGGGTCACCCACGACGTTCGCATCGCCCCGGAAAACCTGGTGGACGGAAACT
TTTTGTTTAATCTGGGAAGTGTGCTCCCCTGCAGGCTGCTCCTTGCGGCGGGCTACTGCCTCGCCTTTTG
GGGCAGCGATGAACACGAACGCTGGGTGCGCTTCTTCGCCCAGAAGCTTTTCATTTGCTACCTGATAGTC
TCCGGGCGTCTTATGACACAGAGGTCTCTGCTAGTTTGGGCCAGCGAAACGGGCTATCCCGGTCCGGTGG
AGGCAGTCTGTCGCGACATCCGCTCCATGTACGGCATACGAACGTATGCGGTCTCGGGTTATCTTCCGGC
TCCGTCCGAAGCGCAGCTGGCCTACCTTGGTGCGTTTAACAACAACGCGGTTTCAGATCCAGCACAGTGG
CGGCCGCTCGAGGGAGGCGGTGGAGCCGACTACAAGGACCACGACGGCGACTACAAGGACCACGACATCG
ACTACAAGGACGACGACGACAAGGGGCCCGTTTAAACCCGCTGATCAGCCTCGACTGTGCCTTCTAGTTG
CCAGCCATCTGTTGTTTGCCCCTCCCCCGTGCCTTCCTTGACCCTGGAAGGTGCCACTCCCACTGTCCTT
TCCTAATAAAATGAGGAAATTGCATCGCATTGTCTGAGTAGGTGTCATTCTATTCTGGGGGGTGGGGTGG
GGCAGGACAGCAAGGGGGAGGATTGGGAAGACAATAGCAGGCATGCTGGGGATGCGGTGGGCTCTATGGC
TTCTGAGGCGGAAAGAACCAGCTGGGGCTCTAGGGGGTATCCCC
[124 nt withheld, positions 2215-2338]
C
[91 nt withheld, positions 2340-2430]
A
[49 nt withheld, positions 2432-2480]
CCTTTGACGTTGGAGTCCACGTTCTTT
[37 nt withheld, positions 2508-2544]
ACCCTATCTCGGTCTATTCTTTTGATTTATAAGGGATTTTGCCGATTTCGGCCTATTGGTTAAAAAATGA
GCTGATTTAACAAAAATTTAACGCGAATTAATTCTGTGGAATGTGTGTCAGTTAGGGTGTGGAAAGTCCC
CAGGCTCCCCAGCAGGCAGAAGTATGCAAAGCATGCATCTCAATTAGTCAGCAACCAGGTGTGGAAAGTC
CCCAGGCTCCCCAGCAGGCAGAAGTATGCAAAGCATGCATCTCAATTAGTCAGCAACCATAGTCCCGCCC
CTAACTCCGCCCATCCCGCCCCTAACTCCGCCCAGTTCCGCCCATTCTCCGCCCCATGGCTGACTAATTT
TTTTTATTTATGCAGAGGCCGAGGCCGCCTCTGCCTCTGAGCTATTCCAGAAGTAGTGAGGAGGCTTTTT
TGGAGGCCTAGGCTTTTGCAAAAAGCTCCCGGGAGCTTGTATATCCATTTTCGGATCTGATCAGCACGTG
TTGACAATTAATCATCGGCATAGTATATCGGCATAGTATAATACGACAAGGTGAGGAACTAAACCATGGC
CAAGTTGACCAGTGCCGTTCCGGTGCTCACCGCGCGCGACGTCGCCGGAGCGGTCGAGTTCTGGACCGAC
CGGCTCGGGTTCTCCCGGGACTTCGTGGAGGACGACTTCGCCGGTGTGGTCCGGGACGACGTGACCCTGT
TCATCAGCGCGGTCCAGGACCAGGTGGTGCCGGACAACACCCTGGCCTGGGTGTGGGTGCGCGGCCTGGA
CGAGCTGTACGCCGAGTGGTCGGAGGTCGTGTCCACGAACTTCCGGGACGCCTCCGGGCCGGCCATGACC
GAGATCGGCGAGCAGCCGTGGGGGCGGGAGTTCGCCCTGCGCGACCCGGCCGGCAACTGCGTGCACTTCG
TGGCCGAGGAGCAGGACTGACACGTGCTACGAGATTTCGATTCCACCGCCGCCTTCTATGAAAGGTTGGG
CTTCGGAATCGTTTTCCGGGACGCCGGCTGGATGATCCTCCAGCGCGGGGATCTCATGCTGGAGTTCTTC
GCCCACCCCAACTTGTTTATTGCAGCTTATAATGGTTACAAATAAAGCAATAGCATCACAAATTTCACAA
ATAAAGCATTTTTTTCACTGCATTCTAGTTGTGGTTTGTCCAAACTCATCAATGTATCTTATCATGTCTG
TATACCGTCGACCTCTAGCTAGAGCTTGGCGTAATCATGGTCATAGCTGTTTCCTGTGTGAAATTGTTAT
CCGCTCACAATTCCACACAACATACGAGCCGGAAGCATAAAGTGTAAAGCCTGGGGTGCCTAATGAGTGA
GCTAACTCACATTAATTGCGTTGCGCTCACTGCCCGCTTTCCAGTCGGGAAACCTGTCGTGCCAGCTGCA
TTAATGAATCGGCCAACGCGCGGGGAGAGGCGGTTTGCGTATTGGGCGCTCTTCCGCTTCCTCGCTCACT
GACTCGCTGCGCTCGGTCGTTCGGCTGCGGCGAGCGGTATCAGCTCACTCAAAGGCGGTAATACGGTTAT
CCACAGAATCAGGGGATAACGCAGGAAAGAACATGTGAGCAAAAGGCCAGCAAAAGGCCAGGAACCGTAA
AAAGGCCGCGTTGCTGGCGTTTTTCCATAGGCTCCGCCCCCCTGACGAGCATCACAAAAATCGACGCTCA
AGTCAGAGGTGGCGAAACCCGACAGGACTATAAAGATACCAGGCGTTTCCCCCTGGAAGCTCCCTCGTGC
GCTCTCCTGTTCCGACCCTGCCGCTTACCGGATACCTGTCCGCCTTTCTCCCTTCGGGAAGCGTGGCGCT
TTCTCATAGCTCACGCTGTAGGTATCTCAGTTCGGTGTAGGTCGTTCGCTCCAAGCTGGGCTGTGTGCAC
GAACCCCCCGTTCAGCCCGACCGCTGCGCCTTATCCGGTAACTATCGTCTTGAGTCCAACCCGGTAAGAC
ACGACTTATCGCCACTGGCAGCAGCCACTGGTAACAGGATTAGCAGAGCGAGGTATGTAGGCGGTGCTAC
AGAGTTCTTGAAGTGGTGGCCTAACTACGGCTACACTAGAAGAACAGTATTTGGTATCTGCGCTCTGCTG
AAGCCAGTTACCTTCGGAAAAAGAGTTGGTAGCTCTTGATCCGGCAAACAAACCACCGCTGGTAGCGGTG
GTTTTTTTGTTTGCAAGCAGCAGATTACGCGCAGAAAAAAAGGATCTCAAGAAGATCCTTTGATCTTTTC
TACGGGGTCTGACGCTCAGTGGAACGAAAACTCACGTTAAGGGATTTTGGTCATGAGATTATCAAAAAGG
ATCTTCACCTAGATCCTTTTAAATTAAAAATGAAGTTTTAAATCAATCTAAAGTATATATGAGTAAACTT
GGTCTGACAGTTACCAATGCTTAATCAGTGAGGCACCTATCTCAGCGATCTGTCTATTTCGTTCATCCAT
AGTTGCCTGACTCCCCGTCGTGTAGATAACTACGATACGGGAGGGCTTACCATCTGGCCCCAGTGCTGCA
ATGATACCGCGAGACCCACGCTCACCGGCTCCAGATTTATCAGCAATAAACCAGCCAGCCGGAAGGGCCG
AGCGCAGAAGTGGTCCTGCAACTTTATCCGCCTCCATCCAGTCTATTAATTGTTGCCGGGAAGCTAGAGT
AAGTAGTTCGCCAGTTAATAGTTTGCGCAACGTTGTTGCCATTGCTACAGGCATCGTGGTGTCACGCTCG
TCGTTTGGTATGGCTTCATTCAGCTCCGGTTCCCAACGATCAAGGCGAGTTACATGATCCCCCATGTTGT
GCAAAAAAGCGGTTAGCTCCTTCGGTCCTCCGATCGTTGTCAGAAGTAAGTTGGCCGCAGTGTTATCACT
CATGGTTATGGCAGCACTGCATAATTCTCTTACTGTCATGCCATCCGTAAGATGCTTTTCTGTGACTGGT
GAGTACTCAACCAAGTCATTCTGAGAATAGTGTATGCGGCGACCGAGTTGCTCTTGCCCGGCGTCAATAC
GGGATAATACCGCGCCACATAGCAGAACTTTAAAAGTGCTCATCATTGGAAAACGTTCTTCGGGGCGAAA
ACTCTCAAGGATCTTACCGCTGTTGAGATCCAGTTCGATGTAACCCACTCGTGCACCCAACTGATCTTCA
GCATCTTTTACTTTCACCAGCGTTTCTGGGTGAGCAAAAACAGGAAGGCAAAATGCCGCAAAAAAGGGAA
TAAGGGCGACACGGAAATGTTGAATACTCATACTCTTCCTTTTTCAATATTATTGAAGCATTTATCAGGG
TTATTGTCTCATGAGCGGATACATATTTGAATGTATTTAGAAAAATAAACAAATAGGGGTTCCGCGCACA
TTTCCCCGAAAAGTGCCACCTGACGTC
Features (pLannotate 1.2.2; 23 found; start..end, strand, type, name):
     28..80      -  misc_feature   bom (fragment): basis of mobility region from pBR322
    235..614     +  enhancer       CMV enhancer: human cytomegalovirus immediate early enhancer
    615..818     +  promoter       CMV promoter: human cytomegalovirus (CMV) immediate early promoter
    820..839     +  promoter       PLtetO-1 promoter (fragment): modified phage lambda PL promoter with tet operator sites (Lutz and Bujard, 1997)
    841..860     +  promoter       PLtetO-1 promoter (fragment): modified phage lambda PL promoter with tet operator sites (Lutz and Bujard, 1997)
    868..901     +  promoter       TRE3GV promoter (fragment): 3rd-generation Tet-responsive promoter that can be activated by binding of Tet-On® 3G, optimized for retroviral and lentiviral vectors
   1032..1802    +  CDS            ORF18: UL79_HHV8P - Protein inferred from homology: Swiss-Prot protein existence level 3. Plays a role in the expression of late transcripts bridging viral DNA replication and late gene expression during infection. From Human herpesvirus 8 type P (isolate GK18) (HHV-8) (Kaposi's sarcoma-associated herpesvirus).
   1893..1913    +  CDS            FLAG (fragment): FLAG® epitope tag, followed by an enterokinase cleavage site
   1945..2169    +  polyA_signal   bGH poly(A) signal: bovine growth hormone polyadenylation signal
   2173..2194    +  promoter       SV40 promoter (fragment): SV40 enhancer and early promoter
   2215..2643    +  rep_origin     f1 ori (sequence partly withheld): f1 bacteriophage origin of replication; arrow indicates direction of (+) strand synthesis
   2657..2986    +  promoter       SV40 promoter: SV40 enhancer and early promoter
   3034..3081    +  promoter       EM7 promoter: synthetic bacterial promoter&nbsp
   3100..3474    +  CDS            BleoR: antibiotic-binding protein; Sh ble from Streptoalloteichus hindustanus; confers resistance to bleomycin, phleomycin, and Zeocin™
   3484..3609    +  CDS            ble (fragment): BLE_KLEPN - Experimental evidence at protein level: Swiss-Prot protein existence level 1. Binding protein with a strong affinity to the bleomycin family of antibiotics. Binds to CL990; an antimitotic-antibiotic compound. From Klebsiella pneumoniae.
   3604..3725    +  polyA_signal   SV40 poly(A) signal: SV40 polyadenylation signal
   3798..3814    -  protein_bind   lac operator: The lac repressor binds to the lac operator to inhibit transcription in E. coli. This inhibition can be relieved by adding lactose or isopropyl-β-D-thiogalactopyranoside (IPTG). lac repressor encoded by lacI
   3822..3852    -  promoter       lac promoter: promoter for the E. coli lac operon
   3867..3888    -  protein_bind   CAP binding site: CAP binding activates transcription in the presence of cAMP. E. coli catabolite activator protein
   3901..3993    -  CDS            lacI (fragment): lac repressor; lacI; The lac repressor binds to the lac operator to inhibit transcription in E. coli. This inhibition can be relieved by adding lactose or isopropyl-β-D-thiogalactopyranoside (IPTG).
   4176..4764    -  rep_origin     ori: high-copy-number ColE1/pMB1/pBR322/pUC origin of replication
   4935..5795    -  CDS            AmpR: β-lactamase; bla; confers resistance to ampicillin, carbenicillin, and related antibiotics
   5796..5900    -  promoter       AmpR promoter: bla
