[The description below was written by a language model from this plasmid's Addgene catalogue record and pLannotate feature annotations shown in this document.]
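Description:
ORF18(N63A)-3xFLAG pCDNA4 is a mammalian expression plasmid built on the pcDNA4/TO backbone, about 5.9 kb in total. It encodes ORF18 of Kaposi's sarcoma-associated herpesvirus (HHV-8) with asparagine 63 changed to alanine. It is propagated in E. coli as a high-copy plasmid through a ColE1/pUC-type origin and is selected with ampicillin via the β-lactamase gene. An f1 origin is also present. For selection in mammalian cells, the backbone carries a Sh ble (bleomycin/Zeocin resistance) cassette. This cassette is driven by the SV40 early promoter together with the bacterial EM7 promoter and ends in an SV40 polyadenylation signal.

The 771 bp ORF18 coding sequence was inserted by ligation-independent cloning downstream of the human CMV immediate-early enhancer and promoter. Transcripts terminate at the bovine growth hormone polyadenylation signal. Two short tet operator-like fragments are annotated just after the CMV promoter. These match the tetracycline-operator design of the "TO" backbone, which gives constitutive expression in ordinary cells and allows repression in cells that supply the Tet repressor. A 3xFLAG epitope provided by the backbone is fused to the C terminus of ORF18, allowing detection and immunoprecipitation with anti-FLAG antibodies. The automated annotation picks up only a fragment of this tag.

ORF18 is annotated as a UL79-family protein involved in viral late gene expression. The associated publication examines the ORF18–ORF30 interaction required for that process. The N63A point mutant therefore likely belongs to a mutational analysis of ORF18 function or binding in transfected cells, although the record does not state what effect this substitution has.
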