Addgene plasmid #129780: ORF18(N63A)-3xFLAG pCDNA4
Purpose: Expresses KSHV ORF18 (N63A) with Cterm 3xFLAG tag in mammalian cells
Depositing lab: Britt Glaunsinger. Depositing organization: University of California, Berkeley. Publication: The interaction between ORF18 and ORF30 is required for late gene expression in Kaposi's sarcoma-associated herpesvirus. Castaneda AF, Glaunsinger BA. J Virol. 2018 Oct 10. pii: JVI.01488-18. doi: 10.1128/JVI.01488-18. PubMed 30305361.
Backbone
  Vector backbone: pcDNA4/TO
  Backbone size w/o insert (bp): 5168
  Total vector size (bp): 5928
  Vector type: Mammalian Expression
Growth in bacteria
  Bacterial resistance: Ampicillin, 100 μg/mL
  Growth temperature: 37°C
  Growth strain: DH5alpha
  Copy number: High Copy
Gene/Insert
  Gene/Insert name: ORF18
  Species: Kaposi's sarcoma-associated herpesvirus (HHV-8)
  Insert size (bp): 771
  Mutation: changed Asparagine 63 to Alanine
  Entrez Gene: ORF18 (a.k.a. HHV8GK18_gp22)
  Promoter: CMV
  Tag / fusion protein: 3xFLAG (C terminal on backbone)
  Cloning method: Ligation Independent Cloning
  Sequencing primers: 5′ CGCAAATGGGCGGTAGGCGTG; 3′ TAGAAGGCACAGTCGAGG
Terms and licenses: Academic/Nonprofit Terms; Industry Terms: Not Available to Industry
How to cite: ORF18(N63A)-3xFLAG pCDNA4 was a gift from Britt Glaunsinger (Addgene plasmid # 129780 ; http://n2t.net/addgene:129780 ; RRID:Addgene_129780)
